>Addgene plasmid #83240 | p415 TEF Su9‐roGFP2‐Tsa2ΔCR | depositor full sequence | sequence record 164530 | p415 TEF Su9‐roGFP2‐Tsa2ΔCR sequence 8213 bps
GACGAAAGGGCCTCGTGATACGCCTATTTTTATAGGTTAATGTCATGATAATAATGGTTTCTTAGGACGG
ATCGCTTGCCTGTAACTTACACGCGCCTCGTATCTTTTAATGATGGAATAATTTGGGAATTTACTCTGTG
TTTATTTATTTTTATGTTTTGTATTTGGATTTTAGAAAGTAAATAAAGAAGGTAGAAGAGTTACGGAATG
AAGAAAAAAAAATAAACAAAGGTTTAAAAAATTTCAACAAAAAGCGTACTTTACATATATATTTATTAGA
CAAGAAAAGCAGATTAAATAGATATACATTCGATTAACGATAAGTAAAATGTAAAATCACAGGATTTTCG
TGTGTGGTCTTCTACACAGACAAGATGAAACAATTCGGCATTAATACCTGAGAGCAGGAAGAGCAAGATA
AAAGGTAGTATTTGTTGGCGATCCCCCTAGAGTCTTTTACATCTTCGGAAAACAAAAACTATTTTTTCTT
TAATTTCTTTTTTTACTTTCTATTTTTAATTTATATATTTATATTAAAAAATTTAAATTATAATTATTTT
TATAGCACGTGATGAAAAGGACCCAGGTGGCACTTTTCGGGGAAATGTGCGCGGAACCCCTATTTGTTTA
TTTTTCTAAATACATTCAAATATGTATCCGCTCATGAGACAATAACCCTGATAAATGCTTCAATAATATT
GAAAAAGGAAGAGTATGAGTATTCAACATTTCCGTGTCGCCCTTATTCCCTTTTTTGCGGCATTTTGCCT
TCCTGTTTTTGCTCACCCAGAAACGCTGGTGAAAGTAAAAGATGCTGAAGATCAGTTGGGTGCACGAGTG
GGTTACATCGAACTGGATCTCAACAGCGGTAAGATCCTTGAGAGTTTTCGCCCCGAAGAACGTTTTCCAA
TGATGAGCACTTTTAAAGTTCTGCTATGTGGCGCGGTATTATCCCGTATTGACGCCGGGCAAGAGCAACT
CGGTCGCCGCATACACTATTCTCAGAATGACTTGGTTGAGTACTCACCAGTCACAGAAAAGCATCTTACG
GATGGCATGACAGTAAGAGAATTATGCAGTGCTGCCATAACCATGAGTGATAACACTGCGGCCAACTTAC
TTCTGACAACGATCGGAGGACCGAAGGAGCTAACCGCTTTTTTGCACAACATGGGGGATCATGTAACTCG
CCTTGATCGTTGGGAACCGGAGCTGAATGAAGCCATACCAAACGACGAGCGTGACACCACGATGCCTGTA
GCAATGGCAACAACGTTGCGCAAACTATTAACTGGCGAACTACTTACTCTAGCTTCCCGGCAACAATTAA
TAGACTGGATGGAGGCGGATAAAGTTGCAGGACCACTTCTGCGCTCGGCCCTTCCGGCTGGCTGGTTTAT
TGCTGATAAATCTGGAGCCGGTGAGCGTGGGTCTCGCGGTATCATTGCAGCACTGGGGCCAGATGGTAAG
CCCTCCCGTATCGTAGTTATCTACACGACGGGGAGTCAGGCAACTATGGATGAACGAAATAGACAGATCG
CTGAGATAGGTGCCTCACTGATTAAGCATTGGTAACTGTCAGACCAAGTTTACTCATATATACTTTAGAT
TGATTTAAAACTTCATTTTTAATTTAAAAGGATCTAGGTGAAGATCCTTTTTGATAATCTCATGACCAAA
ATCCCTTAACGTGAGTTTTCGTTCCACTGAGCGTCAGACCCCGTAGAAAAGATCAAAGGATCTTCTTGAG
ATCCTTTTTTTCTGCGCGTAATCTGCTGCTTGCAAACAAAAAAACCACCGCTACCAGCGGTGGTTTGTTT
GCCGGATCAAGAGCTACCAACTCTTTTTCCGAAGGTAACTGGCTTCAGCAGAGCGCAGATACCAAATACT
GTCCTTCTAGTGTAGCCGTAGTTAGGCCACCACTTCAAGAACTCTGTAGCACCGCCTACATACCTCGCTC
TGCTAATCCTGTTACCAGTGGCTGCTGCCAGTGGCGATAAGTCGTGTCTTACCGGGTTGGACTCAAGACG
ATAGTTACCGGATAAGGCGCAGCGGTCGGGCTGAACGGGGGGTTCGTGCACACAGCCCAGCTTGGAGCGA
ACGACCTACACCGAACTGAGATACCTACAGCGTGAGCTATGAGAAAGCGCCACGCTTCCCGAAGGGAGAA
AGGCGGACAGGTATCCGGTAAGCGGCAGGGTCGGAACAGGAGAGCGCACGAGGGAGCTTCCAGGGGGAAA
CGCCTGGTATCTTTATAGTCCTGTCGGGTTTCGCCACCTCTGACTTGAGCGTCGATTTTTGTGATGCTCG
TCAGGGGGGCGGAGCCTATGGAAAAACGCCAGCAACGCGGCCTTTTTACGGTTCCTGGCCTTTTGCTGGC
CTTTTGCTCACATGTTCTTTCCTGCGTTATCCCCTGATTCTGTGGATAACCGTATTACCGCCTTTGAGTG
AGCTGATACCGCTCGCCGCAGCCGAACGACCGAGCGCAGCGAGTCAGTGAGCGAGGAAGCGGAAGAGCGC
CCAATACGCAAACCGCCTCTCCCCGCGCGTTGGCCGATTCATTAATGCAGCTGGCACGACAGGTTTCCCG
ACTGGAAAGCGGGCAGTGAGCGCAACGCAATTAATGTGAGTTACCTCACTCATTAGGCACCCCAGGCTTT
ACACTTTATGCTTCCGGCTCCTATGTTGTGTGGAATTGTGAGCGGATAACAATTTCACACAGGAAACAGC
TATGACCATGATTACGCCAAGCGCGCAATTAACCCTCACTAAAGGGAACAAAAGCTGGAGCTCATAGCTT
CAAAATGTTTCTACTCCTTTTTTACTCTTCCAGATTTTCTCGGACTCCGCGCATCGCCGTACCACTTCAA
AACACCCAAGCACAGCATACTAAATTTCCCCTCTTTCTTCCTCTAGGGTGTCGTTAATTACCCGTACTAA
AGGTTTGGAAAAGAAAAAAGAGACCGCCTCGTTTCTTTTTCTTCGTCGAAAAAGGCAATAAAAATTTTTA
TCACGTTTCTTTTTCTTGAAAATTTTTTTTTTGATTTTTTTCTCTTTCGATGACCTCCCATTGATATTTA
AGTTAATAAACGGTCTTCAATTTCTCAAGTTTCAGTTTCATTTTTCTTGTTCTATTACAACTTTTTTTAC
TTCTTGCTCATTAGAAAGAAAGCATAGCAATCTAATCTAAGTTTTCTAGAACCATGGCCTCCACTCGTGT
CCTCGCCTCTCGCCTGGCCTCCCAGATGGCTGCTTCCGCCAAGGTTGCCCGCCCTGCTGTCCGCGTTGCT
CAGGTCAGCAAGCGCACCATCCAGACTGGCTCCCCCCTCCAGACCCTCAAGCGCACCCAGATGACCTCCA
TCGTCAACGCCACCACCCGCCAGGCTTTCCAGAAGCGCGCCTACTCTTCCGCTAGCGAATTCTCAAAGGG
TGAAGAATTGTTTACAGGTGTTGTTCCTATTTTAGTCGAATTGGACGGTGACGTTAATGGTCATAAGTTT
AGTGTTAGTGGTGAAGGTGAAGGTGACGCAACATACGGTAAATTGACCTTGAAGTTTATTTCAACTACTG
GTAAATTGCCAGTTCCTTGGCCAACTTTGGTAACCACTTTAACATATGGTGTACAATGTTTCAGTAGATA
CCCTGATCATATGAAACAACACGACTTTTTCAAGTCTGCTATGCCAGAAGGTTACGTTCAAGAAAGAACT
ATTTTCTTTAAGGATGACGGTAACTACAAGACCAGAGCAGAAGTCAAATTTGAAGGTGACACTTTGGTTA
ACAGAATCGAATTGAAGGGTATCGATTTCAAGGAAGACGGTAACATCTTGGGTCATAAATTGGAATACAA
CTACAACTGTCACAATGTATACATAATGGCCGATAAGCAAAAGAATGGTATCAAAGTCAACTTCAAGATC
CGCCACAACATCGAGGACGGCAGCGTGCAGCTCGCCGACCACTACCAGCAGAACACCCCCATCGGCGACG
GCCCCGTGCTGCTGCCCGACAACCACTACCTGAGCACCTGCTCCGCCCTGAGCAAAGACCCCAACGAGAA
GCGCGATCACATGGTCCTGCTGGAGTTCGTGACCGCCGCCGGGATCACTCTCGGCATGGACGAGCTGTAC
AAGACTAGTGGTGGTTCAGGTGGTGGTGGTTCAGGTGGTGGTGGTTCAGGTGGAGGAGGATCAGGAGGAG
GAGGATCAGGAGGAGGAGGATCAGGAGGAGAATTCGTAGCAGAAGTTCAAAAACAAGCCCCACCATTTAA
GAAAACCGCCGTAGTCGACGGTATCTTCGAGGAAATTTCACTGGAAAAGTATAAAGGTAAGTACGTTGTT
CTAGCTTTTGTCCCATTGGCTTTTTCATTTGTCTGTCCAACTGAGATTGTTGCGTTTTCCGATGCCGCCA
AGAAATTCGAAGATCAGGGCGCCCAAGTTTTATTTGCCTCCACCGACTCTGAATATTCCTTACTGGCATG
GACCAACCTTCCCAGAAAAGACGGTGGATTAGGTCCAGTTAAAGTTCCTTTGCTTGCTGATAAGAATCAT
TCCTTATCCAGAGACTATGGCGTTTTGATTGAAAAAGAAGGTATAGCTTTAAGAGGTTTGTTCATAATCG
ACCCGAAGGGAATCATTAGACATATCACTATCAATGATTTATCTGTTGGCAGAAACGTCAATGAAGCTTT
GAGATTAGTCGAAGGTTTCCAGTGGACTGACAAAAATGGTACAGTTTTGCCAGCCAACTGGACCCCAGGA
GCCGCCACCATCAAACCTGACGTTAAAGATTCCAAGGAGTATTTCAAAAATGCCAATAATTAACTCGAGT
CATGTAATTAGTTATGTCACGCTTACATTCACGCCCTCCCCCCACATCCGCTCTAACCGAAAAGGAAGGA
GTTAGACAACCTGAAGTCTAGGTCCCTATTTATTTTTTTATAGTTATGTTAGTATTAAGAACGTTATTTA
TATTTCAAATTTTTCTTTTTTTTCTGTACAGACGCGTGTACGCATGTAACATTATACTGAAAACCTTGCT
TGAGAAGGTTTTGGGACGCTCGAAGGCTTTAATTTGCGGCCGGTACCCAATTCGCCCTATAGTGAGTCGT
ATTACGCGCGCTCACTGGCCGTCGTTTTACAACGTCGTGACTGGGAAAACCCTGGCGTTACCCAACTTAA
TCGCCTTGCAGCACATCCCCCTTTCGCCAGCTGGCGTAATAGCGAAGAGGCCCGCACCGATCGCCCTTCC
CAACAGTTGCGCAGCCTGAATGGCGAATGGCGCG
[124 nt withheld, positions 5285-5408]
C
[91 nt withheld, positions 5410-5500]
A
[49 nt withheld, positions 5502-5550]
CCTTTGACGTTGGAGTCCACGTTCTTT
[37 nt withheld, positions 5578-5614]
ACCCTATCTCGGTCTATTCTTTTGATTTATAAGGGATTTTGCCGATTTCGGCCTATTGGTTAAAAAATGA
GCTGATTTAACAAAAATTTAACGCGAATTTTAACAAAATATTAACGTTTACAATTTCCTGATGCGGTATT
TTCTCCTTACGCATCTGTGCGGTATTTCACACCGCATATCGACGGTCGAGGAGAACTTCTAGTATATCCA
CATACCTAATATTATTGCCTTATTAAAAATGGAATCCCAACAATTACATCAAAATCCACATTCTCTTCAA
AATCAATTGTCCTGTACTTCCTTGTTCATGTGTGTTCAAAAACGTTATATTTATAGGATAATTATACTCT
ATTTCTCAACAAGTAATTGGTTGTTTGGCCGAGCGGTCTAAGGCGCCTGATTCAAGAAATATCTTGACCG
CAGTTAACTGTGGGAATACTCAGGTATCGTAAGATGCAAGAGTTCGAATCTCTTAGCAACCATTATTTTT
TTCCTCAACATAACGAGAACACACAGGGGCGCTATCGCACAGAATCAAATTCGATGACTGGAAATTTTTT
GTTAATTTCAGAGGTCGCCTGACGCATATACCTTTTTCAACTGAAAAATTGGGAGAAAAAGGAAAGGTGA
GAGGCCGGAACCGGCTTTTCATATAGAATAGAGAAGCGTTCATGACTAAATGCTTGCATCACAATACTTG
AAGTTGACAATATTATTTAAGGACCTATTGTTTTTTCCAATAGGTGGTTAGCAATCGTCTTACTTTCTAA
CTTTTCTTACCTTTTACATTTCAGCAATATATATATATATTTCAAGGATATACCATTCTAATGTCTGCCC
CTATGTCTGCCCCTAAGAAGATCGTCGTTTTGCCAGGTGACCACGTTGGTCAAGAAATCACAGCCGAAGC
CATTAAGGTTCTTAAAGCTATTTCTGATGTTCGTTCCAATGTCAAGTTCGATTTCGAAAATCATTTAATT
GGTGGTGCTGCTATCGATGCTACAGGTGTCCCACTTCCAGATGAGGCGCTGGAAGCCTCCAAGAAGGTTG
ATGCCGTTTTGTTAGGTGCTGTGGGTGGTCCTAAATGGGGTACCGGTAGTGTTAGACCTGAACAAGGTTT
ACTAAAAATCCGTAAAGAACTTCAATTGTACGCCAACTTAAGACCATGTAACTTTGCATCCGACTCTCTT
TTAGACTTATCTCCAATCAAGCCACAATTTGCTAAAGGTACTGACTTCGTTGTTGTCAGAGAATTAGTGG
GAGGTATTTACTTTGGTAAGAGAAAGGAAGACGATGGTGATGGTGTCGCTTGGGATAGTGAACAATACAC
CGTTCCAGAAGTGCAAAGAATCACAAGAATGGCCGCTTTCATGGCCCTACAACATGAGCCACCATTGCCT
ATTTGGTCCTTGGATAAAGCTAATGTTTTGGCCTCTTCAAGATTATGGAGAAAAACTGTGGAGGAAACCA
TCAAGAACGAATTCCCTACATTGAAGGTTCAACATCAATTGATTGATTCTGCCGCCATGATCCTAGTTAA
GAACCCAACCCACCTAAATGGTATTATAATCACCAGCAACATGTTTGGTGATATCATCTCCGATGAAGCC
TCCGTTATCCCAGGTTCCTTGGGTTTGTTGCCATCTGCGTCCTTGGCCTCTTTGCCAGACAAGAACACCG
CATTTGGTTTGTACGAACCATGCCACGGTTCTGCTCCAGATTTGCCAAAGAATAAGGTTGACCCTATCGC
CACTATCTTGTCTGCTGCAATGATGTTGAAATTGTCATTGAACTTGCCTGAAGAAGGTAAGGCCATTGAA
GATGCAGTTAAAAAGGTTTTGGATGCAGGTATCAGAACTGGTGATTTAGGTGGTTCCAACAGTACCACCG
AAGTCGGTGATGCTGTCGCCGAAGAAGTTAAGAAAATCCTTGCTTAAAAAGATTCTCTTTTTTTATGATA
TTTGTACATAAACTTTATAAATGAAATTCATAATAGAAACGACACGAAATTACAAAATGGAATATGTTCA
TAGGGTAGACGAAACTATATACGCAATCTACATACATTTATCAAGAAGGAGAAAAAGGAGGATAGTAAAG
GAATACAGGTAAGCAAATTGATACTAATGGCTCAACGTGATAAGGAAAAAGAATTGCACTTTAACATTAA
TATTGACAAGGAGGAGGGCACCACACAAAAAGTTAGGTGTAACAGAAAATCATGAAACTACGATTCCTAA
TTTGATATTGGAGGATTTTCTCTAAAAAAAAAAAAATACAACAAATAAAAAACACTCAATGACCTGACCA
TTTGATGGAGTTTAAGTCAATACCTTCTTGAACCATTTCCCATAATGGTGAAAGTTCCCTCAAGAATTTT
ACTCTGTCAGAAACGGCCTTACGACGTAGTCGATATGGTGCACTCTCAGTACAATCTGCTCTGATGCCGC
ATAGTTAAGCCAGCCCCGACACCCGCCAACACCCGCTGACGCGCCCTGACGGGCTTGTCTGCTCCCGGCA
TCCGCTTACAGACAAGCTGTGACCGTCTCCGGGAGCTGCATGTGTCAGAGGTTTTCACCGTCATCACCGA
AACGCGCGA
Features (pLannotate 1.2.2; 24 found; start..end, strand, type, name):
     70..573     -  misc_feature   CEN/ARS: S. cerevisiae CEN6 centromere fused to an autonomously replicating sequence
    610..714     +  promoter       AmpR promoter: bla
    715..1575    +  CDS            AmpR: β-lactamase; bla; confers resistance to ampicillin, carbenicillin, and related antibiotics
   1746..2334    +  rep_origin     ori: high-copy-number ColE1/pMB1/pBR322/pUC origin of replication
   2517..2609    +  CDS            lacI (fragment): lac repressor; lacI; The lac repressor binds to the lac operator to inhibit transcription in E. coli. This inhibition can be relieved by adding lactose or isopropyl-β-D-thiogalactopyranoside (IPTG).
   2622..2643    +  protein_bind   CAP binding site: CAP binding activates transcription in the presence of cAMP. E. coli catabolite activator protein
   2658..2688    +  promoter       lac promoter: promoter for the E. coli lac operon
   2696..2712    +  protein_bind   lac operator: The lac repressor binds to the lac operator to inhibit transcription in E. coli. This inhibition can be relieved by adding lactose or isopropyl-β-D-thiogalactopyranoside (IPTG). lac repressor encoded by lacI
   2757..2775    +  promoter       T3 promoter: promoter for bacteriophage T3 RNA polymerase
   2793..3191    +  promoter       TEF1 promoter: S. cerevisiae TEF1; promoter for EF-1α
   3204..3410    +  CDS            oli (fragment): ATP9_NEUCR - Also known as atp-9, atp9, prl-1. Experimental evidence at protein level: Swiss-Prot protein existence level 1. Mitochondrial membrane ATP synthase (F(1)F(0) ATP synthase or Complex V) produces ATP from ADP in the presence of a proton gradient across the membrane which is generated by electron transport complexes of the respiratory chain. F-type ATPases consist of two structural domains, F(1) - containing the extramembraneous catalytic core and F(0) - containing the membrane proton channel, linked together by a central stalk and a peripheral stalk. During catalysis, ATP synthesis
   3423..4133    +  CDS            roGFP2: roGFP2 is a basic (constitutively fluorescent) green fluorescent protein published in 2004, derived from Aequorea victoria.
   4236..4820    +  CDS            TSA2: TSA2_YEAST - Experimental evidence at protein level: Swiss-Prot protein existence level 1. Thiol-specific peroxidase that catalyzes the reduction of hydrogen peroxide and organic hydroperoxides to water and alcohols, respectively. Plays a role in cell protection against oxidative stress by detoxifying peroxides and as sensor of hydrogen peroxide-mediated signaling events (PubMed:10681558, PubMed:11741925, PubMed:15210711). Can act alternatively as peroxidase and molecular chaperone. Oxidative stress and heat shock exposure cause a reversible shift of the protein structure from low MW species t
   4830..5077    +  terminator     CYC1 terminator: S. cerevisiae CYC1; transcription terminator for CYC1
   5096..5114    -  promoter       T7 promoter: promoter for bacteriophage T7 RNA polymerase
   5122..5277    +  CDS            lacZα (fragment): LacZα fragment of β-galactosidase; lacZ fragment
   5285..5740    +  rep_origin     f1 ori (sequence partly withheld): f1 bacteriophage origin of replication; arrow indicates direction of (+) strand synthesis
   5741..5793    -  misc_feature   bom (fragment): basis of mobility region from pBR322
   5823..5900    +  CDS            YO192_YEAST (fragment): Experimental evidence at protein level: Swiss-Prot protein existence level 1. From Saccharomyces cerevisiae (strain ATCC 204508 / S288c) (Baker's yeast).
   6040..6444    +  promoter       LEU2 promoter: S. cerevisiae LEU2
   6457..7551    +  CDS            LEU2: 3-isopropylmalate dehydrogenase, required for leucine biosynthesis; S. cerevisiae LEU2; yeast auxotrophic marker
   7913..8014    -  CDS            NFS1 (fragment): NFS1_YEAST - Also known as SPL1 From Saccharomyces cerevisiae (strain ATCC 204508 / S288c) (Baker's yeast).
   8027..8077    -  misc_feature   bom (fragment): basis of mobility region from pBR322
   8179..1       -  CDS            rop (fragment) (across the origin): Rop protein, which maintains plasmids at low copy number; rop
