[The description below was written by a language model from this plasmid's Addgene catalogue record and pLannotate feature annotations shown in this document.]
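Description:
p415 TEF Su9‐roGFP2‐Tsa2ΔCR is a yeast expression plasmid built on the p415-TEF shuttle backbone, with a deposited full sequence of 8,213 bp (the catalogue lists roughly 8 kb). In Saccharomyces cerevisiae it is maintained through a CEN6/ARS element, which gives stable, low-copy, centromeric inheritance, and it is selected by the LEU2 auxotrophic marker expressed from its own promoter. For propagation in E. coli it carries a high-copy ColE1/pUC-type origin and the β-lactamase gene conferring ampicillin resistance. An f1 origin and remnants of the lac/lacZα cloning region reflect its pRS/pBluescript-type ancestry. Small annotated fragments of lacI, rop, bom, NFS1 and another yeast ORF appear to be backbone or LEU2-flanking remnants rather than functional parts.

The expression cassette lies between the T3 and T7 primer sites, with the insert cloned XbaI to XhoI. The constitutive TEF1 promoter drives a single fusion open reading frame that ends at the CYC1 terminator. At the N-terminus is the Su9 presequence, annotated as a fragment of Neurospora crassa ATP synthase subunit 9, which directs import into the mitochondrial matrix. It is followed by roGFP2, a redox-sensitive GFP variant, and then by the yeast peroxiredoxin Tsa2 in its ΔCR form; the name suggests alteration of the resolving cysteine, although the record does not spell out the change. In this design the peroxiredoxin moiety reacts with H2O2 and relays its oxidation to roGFP2, producing a fluorescence readout. The plasmid is intended for real-time monitoring of basal H2O2 levels in the mitochondrial matrix of living yeast.
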