Addgene plasmid #83240: p415 TEF Su9‐roGFP2‐Tsa2ΔCR
Purpose: The genetically encoded fluorescent H2O2 sensor roGFP2-Tsa2ΔCR cloned in the yeast p415 vector under the control of a TEF promoter. For mitochondrial matrix expression.
Depositing lab: Tobias Dick. Depositing organization: Deutsches Krebsforschungszentrum (DKFZ). Publication: Real-time monitoring of basal H2O2 levels with peroxiredoxin-based probes. Morgan B, Van Laer K, Owusu TN, Ezerina D, Pastor-Flores D, Amponsah PS, Tursch A, Dick TP. Nat Chem Biol. 2016 Jun;12(6):437-43. doi: 10.1038/nchembio.2067. Epub 2016 Apr 18. PubMed 27089028.
Backbone
  Vector backbone: p415-TEF
  Total vector size (bp): 8000
  Vector type: Yeast Expression
  Selectable markers: LEU2
Growth in bacteria
  Bacterial resistance: Ampicillin, 100 μg/mL
  Growth temperature: 37°C
  Growth strain: DH5alpha
  Copy number: Unknown
Gene/Insert
  Gene/Insert name: Su9-roGFP2-Tsa2dCr
  Species: Synthetic
  Promoter: TEF
  Tag / fusion protein: roGFP2 fusion with Tsa2dCr with Su9 targetting sequence (C terminal on insert)
  Cloning method: Restriction Enzyme; 5′ cloning site XbaI (not destroyed); 3′ cloning site XhoI (not destroyed)
  Sequencing primers: 5′ T3; 3′ T7
Terms and licenses: Academic/Nonprofit Terms; Industry Terms: Not Available to Industry
How to cite: p415 TEF Su9‐roGFP2‐Tsa2ΔCR was a gift from Tobias Dick (Addgene plasmid # 83240 ; http://n2t.net/addgene:83240 ; RRID:Addgene_83240)
