>Addgene plasmid #83240 | p415 TEF Su9‐roGFP2‐Tsa2ΔCR | addgene partial sequence | sequence record 160105 | TEF_seq 5'-ggtcttcaatttctcaagtttc-3'
ACTTTTTTTACTTCTTGCTCATTAGAAAGAAAGCATAGCAATCTAATCTAAGTTTTCTAGAACCATGGCC
TCCACTCGTGTCCTCGCCTCTCGCCTGGCCTCCCAGATGGCTGCTTCCGCCAAGGTTGCCCGCCCTGCTG
TCCGCGTTGCTCAGGTCAGCAAGCGCACCATCCAGACTGGCTCCCCCCTCCAGACCCTCAAGCGCACCCA
GATGACCTCCATCGTCAACGCCACCACCCGCCAGGCTTTCCAGAAGCGCGCCTACTCTTCCGCTAGCGAA
TTCTCAAAGGGTGAAGAATTGTTTACAGGTGTTGTTCCTATTTTAGTCGAATTGGACGGTGACGTTAATG
GTCATAAGTTTAGTGTTAGTGGTGAAGGTGAAGGTGACGCAACATACGGTAAATTGACCTTGAAGTTTAT
TTCAACTACTGGTAAATTGCCAGTTCCTTGGCCAACTTTGGTAACCACTTTAACATATGGTGTACAATGT
TTCAGTAGATACCCTGATCATATGAAACAACACGACTTTTTCAAGTCTGCTATGCCAGAAGGTTACGTTC
AAGAAAGAACTATTTTCTTTAAGGATGACGGTAACTACAAGACCAGAGCAGAAGTCAAATTTGAAGGTGA
CACTTTGGTTAACAGAATCGAATTGAAGGGTATCGATTTCAAGGAAGACGGTAACATCTTGGGTCATAAA
TTGGAATACAACTACAACTGTCACAATGTATACATAATGGCCGATAAGCAAAAGAATGGTATCAAAGTCA
ACTTCA
