>Addgene plasmid #83240 | p415 TEF Su9‐roGFP2‐Tsa2ΔCR | addgene partial sequence | sequence record 160106 | CYC1 5'-GCGTGAATGTAAGCGTGAC-3'
ATCTTTAACGTCAGGTTTGATGGTGGCGGCTCCTGGGGTCCAGTTGGCTGGCAAAACTGTACCATTTTTG
TCAGTCCACTGGAAACCTTCGACTAATCTCAAAGCTTCATTGACGTTTCTGCCAACAGATAAATCATTGA
TAGTGATATGTCTAATGATTCCCTTCGGGTCGATTATGAACAAACCTCTTAAAGCTATACCTTCTTTTTC
AATCAAAACGCCATAGTCTCTGGATAAGGAATGATTCTTATCAGCAAGCAAAGGAACTTTAACTGGACCT
AATCCACCGTCTTTTCTGGGAAGGTTGGTCCATGCCAGTAAGGAATATTCAGAGTCGGTGGAGGCAAATA
AAACTTGGGCGCCCTGATCTTCGAATTTCTTGGCGGCATCGGAAAACGCAACAATCTCAGTTGGACAGAC
AAATGAAAAAGCCAATGGGACAAAAGCTAGAACAACGTACTTACCTTTATACTTTTCCAGTGAAATTTCC
TCGAAGATACCGTCGACTACGGCGGTTTTCTTAAATGGTGGGGCTTGTTTTTGAACTTCTGCTACGAATT
CTCCTCCTGATCCTCCT
