>Addgene plasmid #83240 | p415 TEF Su9‐roGFP2‐Tsa2ΔCR | addgene partial sequence | sequence record 161124 | TSA2-F 5'-tgtctgtccaactgagattgtt-3'
GCCTCCACCGACTCTGAATATTCCTTACTGGCATGGACCAACCTTCCCAGAAAAGACGGTGGATTAGGTC
CAGTTAAAGTTCCTTTGCTTGCTGATAAGAATCATTCCTTATCCAGAGACTATGGCGTTTTGATTGAAAA
AGAAGGTATAGCTTTAAGAGGTTTGTTCATAATCGACCCGAAGGGAATCATTAGACATATCACTATCAAT
GATTTATCTGTTGGCAGAAACGTCAATGAAGCTTTGAGATTAGTCGAAGGTTTCCAGTGGACTGACAAAA
ATGGTACAGTTTTGCCAGCCAACTGGACCCCAGGAGCCGCCACCATCAAACCTGACGTTAAAGATTCCAA
GGAGTATTTCAAAAATGCCAATAATTAACTCGAGTCATGTAATTAGTTATGTCACGCTTACATTCACGCC
CTCCCCCCACATCCGCTCTAACCGAAAAGGAAGGAGTTAGACAACCTGAAGTCTAGGTCCCTATTTATTT
TTTTATAGTTATGTTAGTATTAAGAACGTTATTTATATTTCAAATTTTTCTTTTTTTTCTGTACAGACGC
GTGTACGCATGTAACATTATACTGAAAACCTTGCTTGAGAAGGTTTTGGGACGCTCGAAGGCTTTAA
